Addgene plasmid #64298: pJexpress414_OmpA171_R4cons_G125L
Purpose: Conservative version of OmpA Redesign 4 with G125L mutation
Depositing lab: Timothy Whitehead. Depositing organization: Michigan State University. Publication: Computational redesign of the lipid-facing surface of the outer membrane protein OmpA. Stapleton JA, Whitehead TA, Nanda V. Proc Natl Acad Sci U S A. 2015 Jul 21. pii: 201501836. 10.1073/pnas.1501836112 PubMed 26199411.
Backbone
  Vector backbone: pJexpress
  Backbone manufacturer: DNA2.0
  Backbone size w/o insert (bp): 4000
  Vector type: Bacterial Expression, Synthetic Biology
Growth in bacteria
  Bacterial resistance: Ampicillin, 100 μg/mL
  Growth temperature: 37°C
  Growth strain: XL1 Blue
  Copy number: High Copy
Gene/Insert
  Gene/Insert name: OmpA_R4cons_G125L
  Species: Synthetic
  Insert size (bp): 615
  Promoter: T7
  Tag / fusion protein: FlAsH (C terminal on insert); 6His (C terminal on insert)
  Cloning method: Unknown
  Sequencing primers: 5′ pTF 5′-CTCGAAAATAATAAAGGGAAAATCAG-3′; 3′ pTR 5′-TGGTAGTGTGGGGACTC-3′
Terms and licenses: Academic/Nonprofit Terms; Industry Terms: Not Available to Industry
How to cite: pJexpress414_OmpA171_R4cons_G125L was a gift from Timothy Whitehead (Addgene plasmid # 64298 ; http://n2t.net/addgene:64298 ; RRID:Addgene_64298)
