[The description below was written by a language model from this plasmid's Addgene catalogue record.]
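Description:
pJexpress414_OmpA171_R4cons_G125L is a bacterial expression plasmid built on the commercial pJexpress backbone (about 4 kb without insert). It is a high-copy vector maintained in E. coli under ampicillin selection. The record does not list the origin of replication or other backbone elements, and no feature table is available, so the detailed layout of the vector cannot be described beyond the catalogue fields.

The payload is a synthetic open reading frame of roughly 615 bp, OmpA_R4cons_G125L, placed under a T7 promoter, so expression depends on a host that supplies T7 RNA polymerase. The name suggests that the insert corresponds to the 171-residue transmembrane beta-barrel domain of the E. coli outer membrane protein OmpA, although the record itself labels the species only as synthetic. The sequence is described as a conservative version of "Redesign 4", one of a series of computationally redesigned variants in which the lipid-facing surface of OmpA was altered, and it carries an additional G125L point substitution. The protein is fused at its C terminus to a FlAsH tag, a short tetracysteine motif that binds biarsenical fluorescent dyes for specific labelling, and to a six-histidine tag for detection or metal-affinity purification.

Based on the stated purpose and the associated study on redesigning the membrane-exposed surface of OmpA, the construct serves to express this particular variant in bacteria. This allows its behaviour to be compared with other designs and with the native protein. The record does not specify which assays were applied to this individual mutant.
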