>Addgene plasmid #64298 | pJexpress414_OmpA171_R4cons_G125L | depositor partial sequence | sequence record 107844 | OmpA coding region
ATGAAAAAGACCGCAATCGCCATCGCAGTGGCACTGGCTGGTTTCGCTACCGTAGCGCAGGCCGCGCCGA
AAGACAACACCTTCTATCTCGGCCTGAAAATGGGGATCAGCCAGTATCACGATACGGGATTTATTAACAA
TAATGGTCCGACGCATGAAAATCAGCTGGGGATCGGCGCATTTGGAGGTATCCAGGTCAATCCCTACGTT
GGCCTGGAACTCGGTGTCGACGTGCTGGGTCGTATGCCCTACAAAGGCAGTGTGGAAAATGGGGCGTATA
AAGCACAAGGGTATCAAGCAACTCTTAAGATGGGCGTGCCGATTACCGATGACGTGGACGTATATCTGCG
TTTAGGCGGTATGGTATGGCGTGCAGATACCAAATCTAATGTTTATGGCAAAAACCATGATACTGGCGTT
AGCCCAGTGATGGCACTGGGCTCTGAATATGCAATTACCCCTGAAATCGCAATGCGCCTCGAAACACAAT
GGACTAACAATATTGGTGATGCGCACACCATTGGTACCCGTCCGGACAATCTGATGCTGTCTCTGGGTCT
GTCCTACCGTTTCGGTTGTTGCCCTGGTTGCTGTCACCATCACCACCATCACTAA
