>Addgene plasmid #64298 | pJexpress414_OmpA171_R4cons_G125L | addgene partial sequence | sequence record 114069 | T7 5'-TAATACGACTCACTATAGGG-3'
TTACTTTTAGGAGATAAAACATATGAAAAAGACCGCAATCGCCATCGCAGTGGCACTGGCTGGTTTCGCT
ACCGTAGCGCAGGCCGCGCCGAAAGACAACACCTTCTATCTCGGCCTGAAAATGGGGATCAGCCAGTATC
ACGATACGGGATTTATTAACAATAATGGTCCGACGCATGAAAATCAGCTGGGGATCGGCGCATTTGGAGG
TATCCAGGTCAATCCCTACGTTGGCCTGGAACTCGGTGTCGACGTGCTGGGTCGTATGCCCTACAAAGGC
AGTGTGGAAAATGGGGCGTATAAAGCACAAGGGTATCAAGCAACTCTTAAGATGGGCGTGCCGATTACCG
ATGACGTGGACGTATATCTGCGTTTAGGCGGTATGGTATGGCGTGCAGATACCAAATCTAATGTTTATGG
CAAAAACCATGATACTGGCGTTAGCCCAGTGATGGCACTGGGCTCTGAATATGCAATTACCCCTGAAATC
GCAATGCGCCTCGAAACACAATGGACTAACAATATTGGTGATGCGCACACCATTGGTACCCGTCCGGACA
ATCTGATGCTGTCTCTGGGTCTGTCCTACCGTTTCGGTTGTTGCCCTGGTTGCTGTCACCATCACCACCA
TCACTAAAAGCTTCCCCCTAGCATAACCCCTTGGGGCCTCTAAACGGGTCTTGAGGGGTTTTTTGCCCCT
GAGACGCGTCAATCGAGTTCGTACCTAAGGGCGACACCCCATAATTAGCCCGGGCGAAAGGCCCAGTCTT
TCGACTGAGCCTTTCGTTTTATTTGATGCCTGGCAGTTCCCTACTCTCGCATGGG
